Addgene plasmid #75703: GRK6 gRNA (BRDN0001146204)
Purpose: 3rd generation lentiviral gRNA plasmid targeting human GRK6
Depositing lab: John Doench & David Root. Depositing organization: Broad Institute. Publication: Optimized sgRNA design to maximize activity and minimize off-target effects of CRISPR-Cas9. Doench JG, Fusi N, Sullender M, Hegde M, Vaimberg EW, Donovan KF, Smith I, Tothova Z, Wilen C, Orchard R, Virgin HW, Listgarten J, Root DE. Nat Biotechnol. 2016 Jan 18. doi: 10.1038/nbt.3437. PubMed 26780180.
Backbone
  Vector backbone: lentiGuide-Puro
  Backbone manufacturer: Zhang Lab (Addgene plasmid # 52963)
  Vector type: Mammalian Expression, Lentiviral, CRISPR
  Selectable markers: Puromycin
Growth in bacteria
  Bacterial resistance: Ampicillin, 100 μg/mL
  Growth temperature: 37°C
  Growth strain: DH5alpha
  Copy number: High Copy
Gene/Insert
  Gene/Insert name: GRK6 (alt names: GRK6; NM_001004105.2)
  gRNA/shRNA sequence: CTGCGATCATCTCGTACAGG
  Species: H. sapiens (human)
  Entrez Gene: GRK6 (a.k.a. GPRK6)
  Promoter: hU6
  Cloning method: Unknown
  Sequencing primers: 5′ U6-F; 3′ pS2-R
Terms and licenses: Academic/Nonprofit Terms; Industry Terms: Not Available to Industry
Depositor comments: The gRNA was designed to target the following Genbank reference sequence(s): NM_001004105.2,NM_001004106.2,NM_002082.3. Note that this plasmid does NOT contain Cas9. It should be used in conjunction with lentiCas9-Blast (Addgene #52962) or otherwise with cell lines already expressing Cas9. Browse the full kinome gRNA library at http://www.addgene.org/pooled-library/broadgpp-human-kinome/ or visit http://www.broadinstitute.org/rnai/public/ for detailed protocols and information.
How to cite: GRK6 gRNA (BRDN0001146204) was a gift from John Doench & David Root (Addgene plasmid # 75703 ; http://n2t.net/addgene:75703 ; RRID:Addgene_75703)
