[The description below was written by a language model from this plasmid's Addgene catalogue record and pLannotate feature annotations shown in this document.]
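Description:
GRK6 gRNA (BRDN0001146204) is a third-generation lentiviral guide RNA plasmid built on the lentiGuide-Puro backbone. It expresses a single Streptococcus pyogenes Cas9 guide directed against human GRK6 (G protein-coupled receptor kinase 6), and the guide was designed to match several GRK6 reference transcripts. In bacteria the plasmid is maintained at high copy from a ColE1/pUC-type origin with ampicillin selection through β-lactamase. The backbone also carries an f1 origin, an SV40 origin and poly(A) signal, and remnants of lac, T7 and T3 cloning-vector elements.

The viral genome is transcribed from an RSV promoter fused to a truncated HIV-1 5' LTR, which makes genomic RNA production Tat-independent. This is followed by the Ψ packaging signal with a partial gag sequence, the Rev response element for nuclear export of the unspliced genome, and a cPPT/CTS that aids nuclear import. A self-inactivating ΔU3 3' LTR closes the unit, so the integrated provirus lacks LTR promoter activity. Two cassettes sit between the LTRs. In the first, the human U6 RNA polymerase III promoter drives the GRK6 spacer fused to the gRNA scaffold. In the second, the EF-1α core promoter with its intron A drives puromycin N-acetyltransferase, followed by a WPRE to enhance transcript expression, which allows puromycin selection of transduced mammalian cells.

The plasmid does not encode Cas9, so it is meant for cells that already express Cas9 or for use alongside a separate Cas9 lentiviral vector. It is an individual clone related to a human kinome gRNA collection and is used for CRISPR knockout of GRK6.
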