Features (pLannotate 1.2.2; 29 found; start..end, strand, type, name):
     14..80      +  CDS            small t antigen (fragment): SV40 (simian virus 40) small t antigen
    106..317     +  promoter       EF-1α core promoter: core promoter for human elongation factor EF-1α
    318..1256    +  intron         EF-1α intron A: intron upstream of the start codon of human EF-1α
   1278..1877    +  CDS            PuroR (fragment): puromycin N-acetyltransferase; pac from Streptomyces; confers resistance to puromycin
   1893..2481    +  misc_feature   WPRE: woodchuck hepatitis virus posttranscriptional regulatory element
   2532..2551    +  misc_feature   cPPT/CTS (fragment): central polypurine tract and central termination sequence of HIV-1
   2553..2786    +  LTR            3' LTR (ΔU3): self-inactivating 3' long terminal repeat (LTR) from HIV-1
   2864..2985    +  polyA_signal   SV40 poly(A) signal: SV40 polyadenylation signal
   3025..3160    +  rep_origin     SV40 ori: SV40 origin of replication
   3181..3199    -  promoter       T7 promoter: promoter for bacteriophage T7 RNA polymerase
   3207..3362    +  CDS            lacZα (fragment): LacZα fragment of β-galactosidase; lacZ fragment
   3367..3795    +  rep_origin     f1 ori (sequence partly withheld): f1 bacteriophage origin of replication; arrow indicates direction of (+) strand synthesis
   3848..3952    +  promoter       AmpR promoter: bla
   3953..4813    +  CDS            AmpR: β-lactamase; bla; confers resistance to ampicillin, carbenicillin, and related antibiotics
   4984..5572    +  rep_origin     ori: high-copy-number ColE1/pMB1/pBR322/pUC origin of replication
   5755..5847    +  CDS            lacI (fragment): lac repressor; lacI; The lac repressor binds to the lac operator to inhibit transcription in E. coli. This inhibition can be relieved by adding lactose or isopropyl-β-D-thiogalactopyranoside (IPTG).
   5860..5881    +  protein_bind   CAP binding site: CAP binding activates transcription in the presence of cAMP. E. coli catabolite activator protein
   5896..5926    +  promoter       lac promoter: promoter for the E. coli lac operon
   5934..5950    +  protein_bind   lac operator: The lac repressor binds to the lac operator to inhibit transcription in E. coli. This inhibition can be relieved by adding lactose or isopropyl-β-D-thiogalactopyranoside (IPTG). lac repressor encoded by lacI
   5995..6013    +  promoter       T3 promoter: promoter for bacteriophage T3 RNA polymerase
   6041..6267    +  promoter       RSV promoter: Rous sarcoma virus enhancer/promoter
   6268..6448    +  LTR            5' LTR (truncated): truncated 5' long terminal repeat (LTR) from HIV-1
   6495..6620    +  misc_feature   HIV-1 Ψ: packaging signal of human immunodeficiency virus type 1
   6604..6967    +  CDS            HIV-1 gag (fragment): gag protein from human immunodeficiency virus 1; gag
   7113..7346    +  misc_feature   RRE: The Rev response element (RRE) of HIV-1 allows for Rev-dependent mRNA export from the nucleus to the cytoplasm.
   7723..7749    +  CDS            Rev (fragment): human immunodeficiency virus 1 (HIV-1) Rev protein; rev; enhances nuclear export of unspliced and incompletely spliced viral mRNAs
   7753..7993    +  promoter       U6 promoter: RNA polymerase III promoter for human U6 snRNA
   8023..8098    +  misc_RNA       gRNA scaffold: guide RNA scaffold for the Streptococcus pyogenes CRISPR/Cas9 system
   8154..8271    +  misc_feature   cPPT/CTS: central polypurine tract and central termination sequence of HIV-1
>Addgene plasmid #75703 | GRK6 gRNA (BRDN0001146204) | addgene full sequence | sequence record 184400 | Addgene Assembled Sequence
CCCGGGTGCAAAGATGGATAAAGTTTTAAACAGAGAGGAATCTTTGCAGCTAATGGACCTTCTAGGTCTT
GAAAGGAGTGGGAATTGGCTCCGGTGCCCGTCAGTGGGCAGAGCGCACATCGCCCACAGTCCCCGAGAAG
TTGGGGGGAGGGGTCGGCAATTGATCCGGTGCCTAGAGAAGGTGGCGCGGGGTAAACTGGGAAAGTGATG
TCGTGTACTGGCTCCGCCTTTTTCCCGAGGGTGGGGGAGAACCGTATATAAGTGCAGTAGTCGCCGTGAA
CGTTCTTTTTCGCAACGGGTTTGCCGCCAGAACACAGGTAAGTGCCGTGTGTGGTTCCCGCGGGCCTGGC
CTCTTTACGGGTTATGGCCCTTGCGTGCCTTGAATTACTTCCACCTGGCTGCAGTACGTGATTCTTGATC
CCGAGCTTCGGGTTGGAAGTGGGTGGGAGAGTTCGAGGCCTTGCGCTTAAGGAGCCCCTTCGCCTCGTGC
TTGAGTTGAGGCCTGGCCTGGGCGCTGGGGCCGCCGCGTGCGAATCTGGTGGCACCTTCGCGCCTGTCTC
GCTGCTTTCGATAAGTCTCTAGCCATTTAAAATTTTTGATGACCTGCTGCGACGCTTTTTTTCTGGCAAG
ATAGTCTTGTAAATGCGGGCCAAGATCTGCACACTGGTATTTCGGTTTTTGGGGCCGCGGGCGGCGACGG
GGCCCGTGCGTCCCAGCGCACATGTTCGGCGAGGCGGGGCCTGCGAGCGCGGCCACCGAGAATCGGACGG
GGGTAGTCTCAAGCTGGCCGGCCTGCTCTGGTGCCTGGCCTCGCGCCGCCGTGTATCGCCCCGCCCTGGG
CGGCAAGGCTGGCCCGGTCGGCACCAGTTGCGTGAGCGGAAAGATGGCCGCTTCCCGGCCCTGCTGCAGG
GAGCTCAAAATGGAGGACGCGGCGCTCGGGAGAGCGGGCGGGTGAGTCACCCACACAAAGGAAAAGGGCC
TTTCCGTCCTCAGCCGTCGCTTCATGTGACTCCACGGAGTACCGGGCGCCGTCCAGGCACCTCGATTAGT
TCTCGAGCTTTTGGAGTACGTCGTCTTTAGGTTGGGGGGAGGGGTTTTATGCGATGGAGTTTCCCCACAC
TGAGTGGGTGGAGACTGAAGTTAGGCCAGCTTGGCACTTGATGTAATTCTCCTTGGAATTTGCCCTTTTT
GAGTTTGGATCTTGGTTCATTCTCAAGCCTCAGACAGTGGTTCAAAGTTTTTTTCTTCCATTTCAGGTGT
CGTGACGTACGGCCACCATGACCGAGTACAAGCCCACGGTGCGCCTCGCCACCCGCGACGACGTCCCCAG
GGCCGTACGCACCCTCGCCGCCGCGTTCGCCGACTACCCCGCCACGCGCCACACCGTCGATCCGGACCGC
CACATCGAGCGGGTCACCGAGCTGCAAGAACTCTTCCTCACGCGCGTCGGGCTCGACATCGGCAAGGTGT
GGGTCGCGGACGACGGCGCCGCCGTGGCGGTCTGGACCACGCCGGAGAGCGTCGAAGCGGGGGCGGTGTT
CGCCGAGATCGGCCCGCGCATGGCCGAGTTGAGCGGTTCCCGGCTGGCCGCGCAGCAACAGATGGAAGGC
CTCCTGGCGCCGCACCGGCCCAAGGAGCCCGCGTGGTTCCTGGCCACCGTCGGAGTCTCGCCCGACCACC
AGGGCAAGGGTCTGGGCAGCGCCGTCGTGCTCCCCGGAGTGGAGGCGGCCGAGCGCGCCGGGGTGCCCGC
CTTCCTGGAGACCTCCGCGCCCCGCAACCTCCCCTTCTACGAGCGGCTCGGCTTCACCGTCACCGCCGAC
GTCGAGGTGCCCGAAGGACCGCGCACCTGGTGCATGACCCGCAAGCCCGGTGCCTGAACGCGTTAAGTCG
ACAATCAACCTCTGGATTACAAAATTTGTGAAAGATTGACTGGTATTCTTAACTATGTTGCTCCTTTTAC
GCTATGTGGATACGCTGCTTTAATGCCTTTGTATCATGCTATTGCTTCCCGTATGGCTTTCATTTTCTCC
TCCTTGTATAAATCCTGGTTGCTGTCTCTTTATGAGGAGTTGTGGCCCGTTGTCAGGCAACGTGGCGTGG
TGTGCACTGTGTTTGCTGACGCAACCCCCACTGGTTGGGGCATTGCCACCACCTGTCAGCTCCTTTCCGG
GACTTTCGCTTTCCCCCTCCCTATTGCCACGGCGGAACTCATCGCCGCCTGCCTTGCCCGCTGCTGGACA
GGGGCTCGGCTGTTGGGCACTGACAATTCCGTGGTGTTGTCGGGGAAATCATCGTCCTTTCCTTGGCTGC
TCGCCTGTGTTGCCACCTGGATTCTGCGCGGGACGTCCTTCTGCTACGTCCCTTCGGCCCTCAATCCAGC
GGACCTTCCTTCCCGCGGCCTGCTGCCGGCTCTGCGGCCTCTTCCGCGTCTTCGCCTTCGCCCTCAGACG
AGTCGGATCTCCCTTTGGGCCGCCTCCCCGCGTCGACTTTAAGACCAATGACTTACAAGGCAGCTGTAGA
TCTTAGCCACTTTTTAAAAGAAAAGGGGGGACTGGAAGGGCTAATTCACTCCCAACGAAGACAAGATCTG
CTTTTTGCTTGTACTGGGTCTCTCTGGTTAGACCAGATCTGAGCCTGGGAGCTCTCTGGCTAACTAGGGA
ACCCACTGCTTAAGCCTCAATAAAGCTTGCCTTGAGTGCTTCAAGTAGTGTGTGCCCGTCTGTTGTGTGA
CTCTGGTAACTAGAGATCCCTCAGACCCTTTTAGTCAGTGTGGAAAATCTCTAGCAGTACGTATAGTAGT
TCATGTCATCTTATTATTCAGTATTTATAACTTGCAAAGAAATGAATATCAGAGAGTGAGAGGAACTTGT
TTATTGCAGCTTATAATGGTTACAAATAAAGCAATAGCATCACAAATTTCACAAATAAAGCATTTTTTTC
ACTGCATTCTAGTTGTGGTTTGTCCAAACTCATCAATGTATCTTATCATGTCTGGCTCTAGCTATCCCGC
CCCTAACTCCGCCCATCCCGCCCCTAACTCCGCCCAGTTCCGCCCATTCTCCGCCCCATGGCTGACTAAT
TTTTTTTATTTATGCAGAGGCCGAGGCCGCCTCGGCCTCTGAGCTATTCCAGAAGTAGTGAGGAGGCTTT
TTTGGAGGCCTAGGGACGTACCCAATTCGCCCTATAGTGAGTCGTATTACGCGCGCTCACTGGCCGTCGT
TTTACAACGTCGTGACTGGGAAAACCCTGGCGTTACCCAACTTAATCGCCTTGCAGCACATCCCCCTTTC
GCCAGCTGGCGTAATAGCGAAGAGGCCCGCACCGATCGCCCTTCCCAACAGTTGCGCAGCCTGAATGGCG
AATGGG
[124 nt withheld, positions 3367-3490]
C
[91 nt withheld, positions 3492-3582]
A
[49 nt withheld, positions 3584-3632]
CCTTTGACGTTGGAGTCCACGTTCTTT
[37 nt withheld, positions 3660-3696]
ACCCTATCTCGGTCTATTCTTTTGATTTATAAGGGATTTTGCCGATTTCGGCCTATTGGTTAAAAAATGA
GCTGATTTAACAAAAATTTAACGCGAATTTTAACAAAATATTAACGCTTACAATTTAGGTGGCACTTTTC
GGGGAAATGTGCGCGGAACCCCTATTTGTTTATTTTTCTAAATACATTCAAATATGTATCCGCTCATGAG
ACAATAACCCTGATAAATGCTTCAATAATATTGAAAAAGGAAGAGTATGAGTATTCAACATTTCCGTGTC
GCCCTTATTCCCTTTTTTGCGGCATTTTGCCTTCCTGTTTTTGCTCACCCAGAAACGCTGGTGAAAGTAA
AAGATGCTGAAGATCAGTTGGGTGCACGAGTGGGTTACATCGAACTGGATCTCAACAGCGGTAAGATCCT
TGAGAGTTTTCGCCCCGAAGAACGTTTTCCAATGATGAGCACTTTTAAAGTTCTGCTATGTGGCGCGGTA
TTATCCCGTATTGACGCCGGGCAAGAGCAACTCGGTCGCCGCATACACTATTCTCAGAATGACTTGGTTG
AGTACTCACCAGTCACAGAAAAGCATCTTACGGATGGCATGACAGTAAGAGAATTATGCAGTGCTGCCAT
AACCATGAGTGATAACACTGCGGCCAACTTACTTCTGACAACGATCGGAGGACCGAAGGAGCTAACCGCT
TTTTTGCACAACATGGGGGATCATGTAACTCGCCTTGATCGTTGGGAACCGGAGCTGAATGAAGCCATAC
CAAACGACGAGCGTGACACCACGATGCCTGTAGCAATGGCAACAACGTTGCGCAAACTATTAACTGGCGA
ACTACTTACTCTAGCTTCCCGGCAACAATTAATAGACTGGATGGAGGCGGATAAAGTTGCAGGACCACTT
CTGCGCTCGGCCCTTCCGGCTGGCTGGTTTATTGCTGATAAATCTGGAGCCGGTGAGCGTGGGTCTCGCG
GTATCATTGCAGCACTGGGGCCAGATGGTAAGCCCTCCCGTATCGTAGTTATCTACACGACGGGGAGTCA
GGCAACTATGGATGAACGAAATAGACAGATCGCTGAGATAGGTGCCTCACTGATTAAGCATTGGTAACTG
TCAGACCAAGTTTACTCATATATACTTTAGATTGATTTAAAACTTCATTTTTAATTTAAAAGGATCTAGG
TGAAGATCCTTTTTGATAATCTCATGACCAAAATCCCTTAACGTGAGTTTTCGTTCCACTGAGCGTCAGA
CCCCGTAGAAAAGATCAAAGGATCTTCTTGAGATCCTTTTTTTCTGCGCGTAATCTGCTGCTTGCAAACA
AAAAAACCACCGCTACCAGCGGTGGTTTGTTTGCCGGATCAAGAGCTACCAACTCTTTTTCCGAAGGTAA
CTGGCTTCAGCAGAGCGCAGATACCAAATACTGTTCTTCTAGTGTAGCCGTAGTTAGGCCACCACTTCAA
GAACTCTGTAGCACCGCCTACATACCTCGCTCTGCTAATCCTGTTACCAGTGGCTGCTGCCAGTGGCGAT
AAGTCGTGTCTTACCGGGTTGGACTCAAGACGATAGTTACCGGATAAGGCGCAGCGGTCGGGCTGAACGG
GGGGTTCGTGCACACAGCCCAGCTTGGAGCGAACGACCTACACCGAACTGAGATACCTACAGCGTGAGCT
ATGAGAAAGCGCCACGCTTCCCGAAGGGAGAAAGGCGGACAGGTATCCGGTAAGCGGCAGGGTCGGAACA
GGAGAGCGCACGAGGGAGCTTCCAGGGGGAAACGCCTGGTATCTTTATAGTCCTGTCGGGTTTCGCCACC
TCTGACTTGAGCGTCGATTTTTGTGATGCTCGTCAGGGGGGCGGAGCCTATGGAAAAACGCCAGCAACGC
GGCCTTTTTACGGTTCCTGGCCTTTTGCTGGCCTTTTGCTCACATGTTCTTTCCTGCGTTATCCCCTGAT
TCTGTGGATAACCGTATTACCGCCTTTGAGTGAGCTGATACCGCTCGCCGCAGCCGAACGACCGAGCGCA
GCGAGTCAGTGAGCGAGGAAGCGGAAGAGCGCCCAATACGCAAACCGCCTCTCCCCGCGCGTTGGCCGAT
TCATTAATGCAGCTGGCACGACAGGTTTCCCGACTGGAAAGCGGGCAGTGAGCGCAACGCAATTAATGTG
AGTTAGCTCACTCATTAGGCACCCCAGGCTTTACACTTTATGCTTCCGGCTCGTATGTTGTGTGGAATTG
TGAGCGGATAACAATTTCACACAGGAAACAGCTATGACCATGATTACGCCAAGCGCGCAATTAACCCTCA
CTAAAGGGAACAAAAGCTGGAGCTGCAAGCTTAATGTAGTCTTATGCAATACTCTTGTAGTCTTGCAACA
TGGTAACGATGAGTTAGCAACATGCCTTACAAGGAGAGAAAAAGCACCGTGCATGCCGATTGGTGGAAGT
AAGGTGGTACGATCGTGCCTTATTAGGAAGGCAACAGACGGGTCTGACATGGATTGGACGAACCACTGAA
TTGCCGCATTGCAGAGATATTGTATTTAAGTGCCTAGCTCGATACATAAACGGGTCTCTCTGGTTAGACC
AGATCTGAGCCTGGGAGCTCTCTGGCTAACTAGGGAACCCACTGCTTAAGCCTCAATAAAGCTTGCCTTG
AGTGCTTCAAGTAGTGTGTGCCCGTCTGTTGTGTGACTCTGGTAACTAGAGATCCCTCAGACCCTTTTAG
TCAGTGTGGAAAATCTCTAGCAGTGGCGCCCGAACAGGGACTTGAAAGCGAAAGGGAAACCAGAGGAGCT
CTCTCGACGCAGGACTCGGCTTGCTGAAGCGCGCACGGCAAGAGGCGAGGGGCGGCGACTGGTGAGTACG
CCAAAAATTTTGACTAGCGGAGGCTAGAAGGAGAGAGATGGGTGCGAGAGCGTCAGTATTAAGCGGGGGA
GAATTAGATCGCGATGGGAAAAAATTCGGTTAAGGCCAGGGGGAAAGAAAAAATATAAATTAAAACATAT
AGTATGGGCAAGCAGGGAGCTAGAACGATTCGCAGTTAATCCTGGCCTGTTAGAAACATCAGAAGGCTGT
AGACAAATACTGGGACAGCTACAACCATCCCTTCAGACAGGATCAGAAGAACTTAGATCATTATATAATA
CAGTAGCAACCCTCTATTGTGTGCATCAAAGGATAGAGATAAAAGACACCAAGGAAGCTTTAGACAAGAT
AGAGGAAGAGCAAAACAAAAGTAAGACCACCGCACAGCAAGCGGCCGCTGATCTTCAGACCTGGAGGAGG
AGATATGAGGGACAATTGGAGAAGTGAATTATATAAATATAAAGTAGTAAAAATTGAACCATTAGGAGTA
GCACCCACCAAGGCAAAGAGAAGAGTGGTGCAGAGAGAAAAAAGAGCAGTGGGAATAGGAGCTTTGTTCC
TTGGGTTCTTGGGAGCAGCAGGAAGCACTATGGGCGCAGCGTCAATGACGCTGACGGTACAGGCCAGACA
ATTATTGTCTGGTATAGTGCAGCAGCAGAACAATTTGCTGAGGGCTATTGAGGCGCAACAGCATCTGTTG
CAACTCACAGTCTGGGGCATCAAGCAGCTCCAGGCAAGAATCCTGGCTGTGGAAAGATACCTAAAGGATC
AACAGCTCCTGGGGATTTGGGGTTGCTCTGGAAAACTCATTTGCACCACTGCTGTGCCTTGGAATGCTAG
TTGGAGTAATAAATCTCTGGAACAGATTTGGAATCACACGACCTGGATGGAGTGGGACAGAGAAATTAAC
AATTACACAAGCTTAATACACTCCTTAATTGAAGAATCGCAAAACCAGCAAGAAAAGAATGAACAAGAAT
TATTGGAATTAGATAAATGGGCAAGTTTGTGGAATTGGTTTAACATAACAAATTGGCTGTGGTATATAAA
ATTATTCATAATGATAGTAGGAGGCTTGGTAGGTTTAAGAATAGTTTTTGCTGTACTTTCTATAGTGAAT
AGAGTTAGGCAGGGATATTCACCATTATCGTTTCAGACCCACCTCCCAACCCCGAGGGGACCCAGAGAGG
GCCTATTTCCCATGATTCCTTCATATTTGCATATACGATACAAGGCTGTTAGAGAGATAATTAGAATTAA
TTTGACTGTAAACACAAAGATATTAGTACAAAATACGTGACGTAGAAAGTAATAATTTCTTGGGTAGTTT
GCAGTTTTAAAATTATGTTTTAAAATGGACTATCATATGCTTACCGTAACTTGAAAGTATTTCGATTTCT
TGGCTTTATATATCTTGTGGAAAGGACGAAACACCGCTGCGATCATCTCGTACAGGGTTTTAGAGCTAGA
AATAGCAAGTTAAAATAAGGCTAGTCCGTTATCAACTTGAAAAAGTGGCACCGAGTCGGTGCTTTTTTAA
GCTTGGCGTAACTAGATCTTGAGACAAATGGCAGTATTCATCCACAATTTTAAAAGAAAAGGGGGGATTG
GGGGGTACAGTGCAGGGGAAAGAATAGTAGACATAATAGCAACAGACATACAAACTAAAGAATTACAAAA
ACAAATTACAAAAATTCAAAATTTTCGGGTTTATTACAGGGACAGCAGAGATCCACTTTGGCGCCGGCTC
GAGGGGG
