>Addgene plasmid #75703 | GRK6 gRNA (BRDN0001146204) | depositor partial sequence | sequence record 143163 | Target Sequence
CTGCGATCATCTCGTACAGG
