>Addgene plasmid #75703 | GRK6 gRNA (BRDN0001146204) | addgene partial sequence | sequence record 184399 | hU6-F
CGTGACGTAGAAAGTAATAATTTCTTGGGTAGTTTGCAGTTTTAAAATTATGTTTTAAAATGGACTATCA
TATGCTTACCGTAACTTGAAAGTATTTCGATTTCTTGGCTTTATATATCTTGTGGAAAGGACGAAACACC
GCTGCGATCATCTCGTACAGGTTTTAGAGCTAGAAATAGCAAGTTAAAATAAGGCTAGTCCGTTATCAAC
TTGAAAAAGTGGCACCGAGTCGGTGCTTTTTTAAGCTTGGCGTAACTAGATCTTGAGACAAATGGCAGTA
TTCATCCACAATTTTAAAAGAAAAGGGGGGATTGGGGGGTACAGTGCAGGGGAAAGAATAGTAGACATAA
TAGCAACAGACATACAAACTAAAGAATTACAAAAACAAATTACAAAAATTCAAAATTTTCGGGTTTATTA
CAGGGACAGCAGAGATCCACTTTGGCGCCGGCTCGAGGGGGCCCGGGTGCAAAGATGGATAAAGTTTTAA
ACAGAGAGGAATCTTTGCAGCTAATGGACCTTCTAGGTCTTGAAAGGAGTGGGAATTGGCTCCGGTGCCC
GTCAGTGGGC
